Addgene plasmid #169521: pVH230-2-Tier1-PmPGK1-YPet
Purpose: Tier-1 vector encoding PmPGK1-driven YPet expression (PmPGK1-YPet-pA).
Depositing lab: Martin Fussenegger. Depositing organization: ETH Zurich (Swiss Federal Institute of Technology). Publication: A versatile plasmid architecture for mammalian synthetic biology (VAMSyB). Haellman V, Strittmatter T, Bertschi A, Stucheli P, Fussenegger M. Metab Eng. 2021 Jul;66:41-50. doi: 10.1016/j.ymben.2021.04.003. Epub 2021 Apr 18. PubMed 33857582.
Backbone
  Vector backbone: pMM1 (pcDNA3.1-based)
  Backbone size w/o insert (bp): 4435
  Vector type: Mammalian Expression
  Selectable markers: Neomycin (select with G418)
Growth in bacteria
  Bacterial resistance: Ampicillin, 100 μg/mL
  Growth temperature: 37°C
  Growth strain: DH5alpha
  Copy number: High Copy
Gene/Insert
  Gene/Insert name: PPGK-driven yellow fluorescent protein Ypet (alt name: PPGK-Ypet)
  Species: Synthetic
  Promoter: PPGK
  Cloning method: Restriction Enzyme; 5′ cloning site Unknown (unknown if destroyed)
  Sequencing primers: 5′ AmpStart; 3′ BGH-rev
Terms and licenses: Academic/Nonprofit Terms; Industry Terms: Not Available to Industry
How to cite: pVH230-2-Tier1-PmPGK1-YPet was a gift from Martin Fussenegger (Addgene plasmid # 169521 ; http://n2t.net/addgene:169521 ; RRID:Addgene_169521)
