[The description below was written by a language model from this plasmid's Addgene catalogue record and pLannotate feature annotations shown in this document.]
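Description:
pVH230-2-Tier1-PmPGK1-YPet is a mammalian expression plasmid of about 5.8 kb built on pMM1, a pcDNA3.1-derived backbone. It serves as a "Tier-1" vector in the VAMSyB modular plasmid architecture for mammalian synthetic biology. It is maintained in E. coli at high copy through a ColE1/pUC-type origin and selected with ampicillin via the β-lactamase gene and its native promoter. An f1 phage origin is also present, a common pcDNA3.1 remnant that permits single-stranded DNA production. For mammalian cells, the backbone carries an SV40 enhancer/early promoter driving the neomycin phosphotransferase gene, terminated by an SV40 polyadenylation signal, so stable transfectants can be selected with G418.

The payload is a single transcription unit. The mouse phosphoglycerate kinase 1 (PGK) promoter, a constitutive housekeeping promoter, drives YPet, a bright yellow fluorescent protein derived from Aequorea victoria. Transcripts are terminated and processed at the bovine growth hormone polyadenylation signal. No tags, IRES or 2A elements, or recombinase sites are annotated, so YPet appears to be expressed as an unfused reporter. The automated annotation also reports several short fragments (a partial ble sequence, lac promoter/operator and CAP site, a lacI fragment, a piece of RSF origin and a small SV40 promoter fragment). These look like backbone remnants rather than functional modules.

The record supports its use as a constitutive fluorescent reporter, for example as a transfection control or reference module. The record does not describe the cloning sites used or how Tier-1 units are assembled into higher tiers.
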