Features (pLannotate 1.2.2; 17 found; start..end, strand, type, name):
    126..714     -  rep_origin     ori: high-copy-number ColE1/pMB1/pBR322/pUC origin of replication
    885..1745    -  CDS            AmpR: β-lactamase; bla; confers resistance to ampicillin, carbenicillin, and related antibiotics
   1746..1850    -  promoter       AmpR promoter: bla
   1924..2423    +  promoter       PGK promoter: mouse phosphoglycerate kinase 1 promoter
   2488..3201    +  CDS            YPet: YPet is a basic (constitutively fluorescent) yellow fluorescent protein published in 2005, derived from Aequorea victoria. It has moderate acid sensitivity.
   3262..3486    +  polyA_signal   bGH poly(A) signal: bovine growth hormone polyadenylation signal
   3490..3511    +  promoter       SV40 promoter (fragment): SV40 enhancer and early promoter
   3532..3960    +  rep_origin     f1 ori (sequence partly withheld): f1 bacteriophage origin of replication; arrow indicates direction of (+) strand synthesis
   3974..4303    +  promoter       SV40 promoter: SV40 enhancer and early promoter
   4370..5161    +  CDS            neo: KKA2_KLEPN - Also known as kan, nptII. Experimental evidence at protein level: Swiss-Prot protein existence level 1. Resistance to kanamycin, neomycin, paromomycin, ribostamycin, butirosin and gentamicin B. From Klebsiella pneumoniae.
   5185..5343    +  CDS            ble (fragment): BLE_KLEPN - Experimental evidence at protein level: Swiss-Prot protein existence level 1. Binding protein with a strong affinity to the bleomycin family of antibiotics. Binds to CL990; an antimitotic-antibiotic compound. From Klebsiella pneumoniae.
   5338..5459    +  polyA_signal   SV40 poly(A) signal: SV40 polyadenylation signal
   5532..5548    -  protein_bind   lac operator: The lac repressor binds to the lac operator to inhibit transcription in E. coli. This inhibition can be relieved by adding lactose or isopropyl-β-D-thiogalactopyranoside (IPTG). lac repressor encoded by lacI
   5556..5586    -  promoter       lac promoter: promoter for the E. coli lac operon
   5601..5622    -  protein_bind   CAP binding site: CAP binding activates transcription in the presence of cAMP. E. coli catabolite activator protein
   5635..5727    -  CDS            lacI (fragment): lac repressor; lacI; The lac repressor binds to the lac operator to inhibit transcription in E. coli. This inhibition can be relieved by adding lactose or isopropyl-β-D-thiogalactopyranoside (IPTG).
   5729..5784    -  rep_origin     RSF ori (fragment): Plasmids containing the RSF 1030 origin of replication can be propagated in E. coli cells that contain additional plasmids with compatible origins.
>Addgene plasmid #169521 | pVH230-2-Tier1-PmPGK1-YPet | addgene full sequence | sequence record 365437 | Addgene NGS Result
GTATCAGCTCACTCAAAGGCGGTAATACGGTTATCCACAGAATCAGGGGATAACGCAGGAAAGAACATGT
GAGCAAAAGGCCAGCAAAAGGCCAGGAACCGTAAAAAGGCCGCGTTGCTGGCGTTTTTCCATAGGCTCCG
CCCCCCTGACGAGCATCACAAAAATCGACGCTCAAGTCAGAGGTGGCGAAACCCGACAGGACTATAAAGA
TACCAGGCGTTTCCCCCTGGAAGCTCCCTCGTGCGCTCTCCTGTTCCGACCCTGCCGCTTACCGGATACC
TGTCCGCCTTTCTCCCTTCGGGAAGCGTGGCGCTTTCTCATAGCTCACGCTGTAGGTATCTCAGTTCGGT
GTAGGTCGTTCGCTCCAAGCTGGGCTGTGTGCACGAACCCCCCGTTCAGCCCGACCGCTGCGCCTTATCC
GGTAACTATCGTCTTGAGTCCAACCCGGTAAGACACGACTTATCGCCACTGGCAGCAGCCACTGGTAACA
GGATTAGCAGAGCGAGGTATGTAGGCGGTGCTACAGAGTTCTTGAAGTGGTGGCCTAACTACGGCTACAC
TAGAAGAACAGTATTTGGTATCTGCGCTCTGCTGAAGCCAGTTACCTTCGGAAAAAGAGTTGGTAGCTCT
TGATCCGGCAAACAAACCACCGCTGGTAGCGGTGGTTTTTTTGTTTGCAAGCAGCAGATTACGCGCAGAA
AAAAAGGATCTCAAGAAGATCCTTTGATCTTTTCTACGGGGTCTGACGCTCAGTGGAACGAAAACTCACG
TTAAGGGATTTTGGTCATGAGATTATCAAAAAGGATCTTCACCTAGATCCTTTTAAATTAAAAATGAAGT
TTTAAATCAATCTAAAGTATATATGAGTAAACTTGGTCTGACAGTTACCAATGCTTAATCAGTGAGGCAC
CTATCTCAGCGATCTGTCTATTTCGTTCATCCATAGTTGCCTGACTCCCCGTCGTGTAGATAACTACGAT
ACGGGAGGGCTTACCATCTGGCCCCAGTGCTGCAATGATACCGCGAGACCCACGCTCACCGGCTCCAGAT
TTATCAGCAATAAACCAGCCAGCCGGAAGGGCCGAGCGCAGAAGTGGTCCTGCAACTTTATCCGCCTCCA
TCCAGTCTATTAATTGTTGCCGGGAAGCTAGAGTAAGTAGTTCGCCAGTTAATAGTTTGCGCAACGTTGT
TGCCATTGCTACAGGCATCGTGGTGTCACGCTCGTCGTTTGGTATGGCTTCATTCAGCTCCGGTTCCCAA
CGATCAAGGCGAGTTACATGATCCCCCATGTTGTGCAAAAAAGCGGTTAGCTCCTTCGGTCCTCCGATCG
TTGTCAGAAGTAAGTTGGCCGCAGTGTTATCACTCATGGTTATGGCAGCACTGCATAATTCTCTTACTGT
CATGCCATCCGTAAGATGCTTTTCTGTGACTGGTGAGTACTCAACCAAGTCATTCTGAGAATAGTGTATG
CGGCGACCGAGTTGCTCTTGCCCGGCGTCAATACGGGATAATACCGCGCCACATAGCAGAACTTTAAAAG
TGCTCATCATTGGAAAACGTTCTTCGGGGCGAAAACTCTCAAGGATCTTACCGCTGTTGAGATCCAGTTC
GATGTAACCCACTCGTGCACCCAACTGATCTTCAGCATCTTTTACTTTCACCAGCGTTTCTGGGTGAGCA
AAAACAGGAAGGCAAAATGCCGCAAAAAAGGGAATAAGGGCGACACGGAAATGTTGAATACTCATACTCT
TCCTTTTTCAATATTATTGAAGCATTTATCAGGGTTATTGTCTCATGAGCGGATACATATTTGAATGTAT
TTAGAAAAATAAACAAATAGGGGTTCCGCGCACATTTCCCCGAAAAGTGCCACCTGACGTCGACGGATCG
GGAGATCTCCACGCGTGGTACCCTCGAGCTACCGGGTAGGGGAGGCGCTTTTCCCAAGGCAGTCTGGAGC
ATGCGCTTTAGCAGCCCCGCTGGGCACTTGGCGCTACACAAGTGGCCTCTGGCCTCGCACACATTCCACA
TCCACCGGTAGGCGCCAACCGGCTCCGTTCTTTGGTGGCCCCTTCGCGCCACCTTCTACTCCTCCCCTAG
TCAGGAAGTTCCCCCCCGCCCCGCAGCTCGCGTCGTGCAGGACGTGACAAATGGAAGTAGCACGTCTCAG
TAGTCTCGTGCAGATGGACAGCACCGCTGAGCAATGGAAGCGGGTAGGCCTTTGGGGCAGCGGCCAATAG
CAGCTTTGCTCCTTCGCTTTCTGGGCTCAGAGGCTGGGAAGGGGTGGGTCCGGGGGCGGGCTCAGGGGCG
GGCTCAGGGGCGGGGCGGGCGCCCGAAGGTCCTCCGGAGGCCCGGCATTCTGCACGCTTCAAAAGCGCAC
GTCTGCCGCGCTGTTCTCCTCTTCCTCATCTCCGGGCCTTTCGACCTCCAGCCCGAGCTCGGTATAGGTT
CGAAGCGGAATTCACCATGACTAGTGGTGGTTCTGGTGTGAGCAAAGGCGAAGAGCTGTTCACCGGCGTG
GTGCCCATCCTGGTGGAGCTGGACGGCGACGTGAACGGCCACAAGTTCAGCGTGAGCGGCGAGGGCGAGG
GCGACGCCACCTACGGCAAGCTGACCCTGAAGCTGCTGTGCACCACCGGCAAGCTGCCCGTGCCCTGGCC
CACCCTGGTGACCACCCTGGGCTACGGCGTGCAGTGCTTCGCCCGGTACCCCGACCACATGAAGCAGCAC
GACTTCTTCAAGAGCGCCATGCCCGAGGGCTACGTGCAGGAGCGGACCATCTTCTTCAAGGACGACGGCA
ACTACAAGACCCGGGCCGAGGTGAAGTTCGAGGGCGACACCCTGGTGAACCGGATCGAGCTGAAGGGCAT
CGACTTCAAGGAGGACGGCAACATCCTGGGCCACAAGCTGGAGTACAACTACAACAGCCACAACGTGTAC
ATCACCGCCGACAAGCAGAAGAACGGCATCAAGGCCAACTTCAAGATCCGGCACAACATCGAGGACGGCG
GCGTGCAGCTGGCCGACCACTACCAGCAGAACACCCCCATCGGCGACGGCCCCGTGCTGCTGCCCGACAA
CCACTACCTGAGCTACCAGAGCGCCCTGTTCAAGGACCCCAACGAGAAGCGGGACCACATGGTGCTGCTG
GAGTTCCTGACCGCCGCCGGCATCACCGAGGGCATGGACGAGCTGTACAAGGCTAGCGGATCCACCGGTG
TCTAGAAAGCTTTGAGGCCGGCCTGCAGGGATCAGCCTCGACTGTGCCTTCTAGTTGCCAGCCATCTGTT
GTTTGCCCCTCCCCCGTGCCTTCCTTGACCCTGGAAGGTGCCACTCCCACTGTCCTTTCCTAATAAAATG
AGGAAATTGCATCGCATTGTCTGAGTAGGTGTCATTCTATTCTGGGGGGTGGGGTGGGGCAGGACAGCAA
GGGGGAGGATTGGGAAGACAATAGCAGGCATGCTGGGGATGCGGTGGGCTCTATGGCTTCTGAGGCGGAA
AGAACCAGCTGGGGCTCTAGGGGGTATCCCC
[124 nt withheld, positions 3532-3655]
C
[91 nt withheld, positions 3657-3747]
A
[49 nt withheld, positions 3749-3797]
CCTTTGACGTTGGAGTCCACGTTCTTT
[37 nt withheld, positions 3825-3861]
ACCCTATCTCGGTCTATTCTTTTGATTTATAAGGGATTTTGCCGATTTCGGCCTATTGGTTAAAAAATGA
GCTGATTTAACAAAAATTTAACGCGAATTAATTCTGTGGAATGTGTGTCAGTTAGGGTGTGGAAAGTCCC
CAGGCTCCCCAGCAGGCAGAAGTATGCAAAGCATGCATCTCAATTAGTCAGCAACCAGGTGTGGAAAGTC
CCCAGGCTCCCCAGCAGGCAGAAGTATGCAAAGCATGCATCTCAATTAGTCAGCAACCATAGTCCCGCCC
CTAACTCCGCCCATCCCGCCCCTAACTCCGCCCAGTTCCGCCCATTCTCCGCCCCATGGCTGACTAATTT
TTTTTATTTATGCAGAGGCCGAGGCCGCCTCTGCCTCTGAGCTATTCCAGAAGTAGTGAGGAGGCTTTTT
TGGAGGCCTAGGCTTTTGCAAAAAGCTCCCGGGAGCTTGTATATCCATTTTCGGATCTGATCAAGAGACA
GGATGAGGATCGTTTCGCATGATTGAACAAGATGGATTGCACGCAGGTTCTCCGGCCGCTTGGGTGGAGA
GGCTATTCGGCTATGACTGGGCACAACAGACAATCGGCTGCTCTGATGCCGCCGTGTTCCGGCTGTCAGC
GCAGGGGCGCCCGGTTCTTTTTGTCAAGACCGACCTGTCCGGTGCCCTGAATGAACTGCAGGACGAGGCA
GCGCGGCTATCGTGGCTGGCCACGACGGGCGTTCCTTGCGCAGCTGTGCTCGACGTTGTCACTGAAGCGG
GAAGGGACTGGCTGCTATTGGGCGAAGTGCCGGGGCAGGATCTCCTGTCATCTCACCTTGCTCCTGCCGA
GAAAGTATCCATCATGGCTGATGCAATGCGGCGGCTGCATACGCTTGATCCGGCTACCTGCCCATTCGAC
CACCAAGCGAAACATCGCATCGAGCGAGCACGTACTCGGATGGAAGCCGGTCTTGTCGATCAGGATGATC
TGGACGAAGAGCATCAGGGGCTCGCGCCAGCCGAACTGTTCGCCAGGCTCAAGGCGCGCATGCCCGACGG
CGAGGATCTCGTCGTGACCCATGGCGATGCCTGCTTGCCGAATATCATGGTGGAAAATGGCCGCTTTTCT
GGATTCATCGACTGTGGCCGGCTGGGTGTGGCGGACCGCTATCAGGACATAGCGTTGGCTACCCGTGATA
TTGCTGAAGAGCTTGGCGGCGAATGGGCTGACCGCTTCCTCGTGCTTTACGGTATCGCCGCTCCCGATTC
GCAGCGCATCGCCTTCTATCGCCTTCTTGACGAGTTCTTCTGAGCGGGACTCTGGGGTTCGAAATGACCG
ACCAAGCGACGCCCAACCTGCCATCACGAGATTTCGATTCCACCGCCGCCTTCTATGAAAGGTTGGGCTT
CGGAATCGTTTTCCGGGACGCCGGCTGGATGATCCTCCAGCGCGGGGATCTCATGCTGGAGTTCTTCGCC
CACCCCAACTTGTTTATTGCAGCTTATAATGGTTACAAATAAAGCAATAGCATCACAAATTTCACAAATA
AAGCATTTTTTTCACTGCATTCTAGTTGTGGTTTGTCCAAACTCATCAATGTATCTTATCATGTCTGTAT
ACCGTCGACCTCTAGCTAGAGCTTGGCGTAATCATGGTCATAGCTGTTTCCTGTGTGAAATTGTTATCCG
CTCACAATTCCACACAACATACGAGCCGGAAGCATAAAGTGTAAAGCCTGGGGTGCCTAATGAGTGAGCT
AACTCACATTAATTGCGTTGCGCTCACTGCCCGCTTTCCAGTCGGGAAACCTGTCGTGCCAGCTGCATTA
ATGAATCGGCCAACGCGCGGGGAGAGGCGGTTTGCGTATTGGGCGCTCTTCCGCTTCCTCGCTCACTGAC
TCGCTGCGCTCGGTCGTTCGGCTGCGGCGAGCG
